>Addgene plasmid #23847 | pDONR223-OXSR1 | depositor partial sequence | sequence record 11062 | Author sequence
ATGTCCGAGGACTCGAGCGCCCTGCCCTGGTCCATCAACAGGGACGATTACGAGCTGCAGGAGGTGATCG
GGAGTGGAGCAACTGCTGTAGTCCAAGCAGCTTATTGTGCCCCTAAAAAGGAGAAAGTGGCAATCAAACG
GATAAACCTTGAGAAATGTCAAACTAGCATGGATGAACTCCTGAAAGAAATTCAAGCCATGAGTCAATGC
CATCATCCTAATATTGTATCTTACTACACATCTTTTGTGGTAAAAGATGAGCTGTGGCTTGTCATGAAGC
TGCTAAGTGGAGGTTCTGTTCTGGATATTATTAAGCACATTGTGGCAAAAGGGGAACACAAAAGTGGAGT
CCTAGATGAATCTACCATTGCTACGATACTCCGAGAAGTACTGGAAGGGCTGGAATATCTGCATAAAAAT
GGACAGATCCACAGAGATGTGAAAGCTGGAAACATTCTTCTTGGAGAAGATGGCTCAGTACAGATTGCAG
ACTTTGGGGTTAGTGCTTTTTTAGCAACTGGTGGTGATATTACCCGAAATAAAGTGAGAAAGACCTTTGT
TGGCACCCCTTGTTGGATGGCACCTGAAGTTATGGAACAGGTCCGTGGTTATGATTTCAAAGCTGATATT
TGGAGTTTTGGAATTACAGCAATTGAATTGGCTACAGGGGCGGCTCCTTATCATAAATATCCACCAATGA
AGGTTTTAATGCTGACACTGCAGAACGATCCTCCTTCTTTGGAAACTGGTGTTCAAGATAAAGAAATGCT
GAAAAAATATGGAAAATCATTTAGAAAAATGATTTCATTGTGCCTTCAAAAAGATCCAGAAAAAAGACCA
ACAGCAGCAGAACTATTAAGGCACAAATTTTTCCAGAAAGCAAAGAATAAAGAATTTCTTCAAGAAAAAA
CATTGCAGAGAGCACCAACCATTTCTGAAAGAGCAAAAAAGGTTCGGAGAGTACCAGGTTCCAGTGGGCG
TCTTCATAAGACAGAGGATGGAGGCTGGGAGTGGAGTGATGATGAATTTGATGAAGAAAGTGAGGAAGGG
AAAGCAGCAATTTCACAACTCAGGTCTCCCCGAGTGAAAGAATCAATATCAAATTCTGAGCTCTTTCCAA
CAACTGATCCTGTGGGTACTTTGCTCCAAGTTCCAGAACAGATCTCTGCTCATCTACCTCAGCCAGCTGG
GCAGATTGCTACACAGCCAACTCAAGTCTCTCTCCCACCCACCGCAGAGCCAGCAAAAACAGCTCAGGCT
TTGTCTTCAGGATCAGGTTCACAAGAAACCAAGATCCCAATCAGTCTAGTACTAAGATTAAGGAATTCCA
AAAAAGAACTAAATGATATTCGATTTGAATTTACTCCTGGGAGAGATACAGCAGAGGGTGTCTCTCAGGA
ACTCATTTCTGCTGGCCTGGTCGACGGAAGGGATTTAGTAATAGTGGCAGCTAATTTGCAGAAAATTGTG
GAAGAACCTCAGTCAAATCGATCTGTCACTTTCAAACTGGCATCTGGTGTCGAAGGCTCAGATATTCCTG
ATGATGGTAAACTGATAGGATTTGCCCAGCTCAGCATCAGCTAA
