>Addgene plasmid #23847 | pDONR223-OXSR1 | addgene partial sequence | sequence record 29675 | 23847 with M13pUC-fwd
TAGCTCGGGCCAATAATGATTTTATTTTGACTGATAGTGACCTGTTCGTTGCAACAAATTGATGAGCAAT
GCTTTTTTATAATGCCAACTTTGTACAAAAAAGTTGGCATGTCCGAGGACTCGAGCGCCCTGCCCTGGTC
CATCAACAGGGACGATTACGAGCTGCAGGAGGTGATCGGGAGTGGAGCAACTGCTGTAGTCCAAGCAGCT
TATTGTGCCCCTAAAAAGGAGAAAGTGGCAATCAAACGGATAAACCTTGAGAAATGTCAAACTAGCATGG
ATGAACTCCTGAAAGAAATTCAAGCCATGAGTCAATGCCATCATCCTAATATTGTATCTTACTACACATC
TTTTGTGGTAAAAGATGAGCTGTGGCTTGTCATGAAGCTGCTAAGTGGAGGTTCTGTTCTGGATATTATT
AAGCACATTGTGGCAAAAGGGGAACACAAAAGTGGAGTCCTAGATGAATCTACCATTGCTACGATACTCC
GAGAAGTACTGGAAGGGCTGGAATATCTGCATAAAAATGGACAGATCCACAGAGATGTGAAAGCTGGAAA
CATTCTTCTTGGAGAAGATGGCTCAGTACAGATTGCAGACTTTGGGGTTAGTGCTTTTTTAGCAACTGGT
GGTGATATTACCCGAAATAAAGTGAGAAAGACCTTTGTTGGCACCCCTTGTTGGATGGCACCTGAAGTTA
TGGAACAGGTCCGTGGTTATGATTTCAAAGCTGATATTTGGAGTTTTGGAATTACAGCAATTGAATTGGC
TACAGGGGCGGCTCCTTATCAT
