[The description below was written by a language model from this plasmid's Addgene catalogue record.]
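Description:
pDONR223-OXSR1 is a Gateway entry-type clone built on the Invitrogen pDONR223 donor backbone (about 5 kb without insert) and carrying the human OXSR1 open reading frame (oxidative-stress responsive 1, also known as OSR1), an insert of roughly 1.6 kb introduced by Gateway recombination. It is a bacterial shuttle plasmid only: it is maintained at high copy number in E. coli under spectinomycin selection. The record lists no eukaryotic promoter or other expression elements, and the depositor explicitly notes that it is not meant to be transfected directly into cells. No feature table is provided, so details such as the origin of replication and the exact recombination sites flanking the ORF are not stated. As a product of Gateway cloning into a donor vector, the ORF would be expected to sit between attL-type sites. M13 forward and reverse priming sites on either side of the insert serve for sequence verification.

The key design point is that the OXSR1 ORF lacks a stop codon. This "open" format lets the coding sequence be moved by recombination into a destination vector that supplies the promoter, a C-terminal epitope tag of the user's choice, and the stop codon in frame. The depositors point to a set of companion lentiviral destination vectors (pLX301 to pLX304), supplied separately, for expressing such ORFs in mammalian cells. The clone belongs to a kit of ORF plasmids and is associated with a study that examined resistance to RAF inhibition through MAP kinase pathway reactivation. It therefore serves mainly as a source clone for generating tagged OXSR1 expression constructs for gain-of-function experiments.
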