Addgene plasmid #23847: pDONR223-OXSR1
Depositing lab: William Hahn & David Root. Depositing organization: Dana-Farber Cancer Institute. Publication: COT drives resistance to RAF inhibition through MAP kinase pathway reactivation. Johannessen CM, Boehm JS, Kim SY, Thomas SR, Wardwell L, Johnson LA, Emery CM, Stransky N, Cogdill AP, Barretina J, Caponigro G, Hieronymus H, Murray RR, Salehi-Ashtiani K, Hill DE, Vidal M, Zhao JJ, Yang X, Alkan O, Kim S, Harris JL, Wilson CJ, Myer VE, Finan PM, Root DE, Roberts TM, Golub T, Flaherty KT, Dummer R, Weber BL, Sellers WR, Schlegel R, Wargo JA, Hahn WC, Garraway LA. Nature. 2010 Dec 16;468(7326):968-72. doi: 10.1038/nature09627 PubMed 21107320.
Backbone
  Vector backbone: pDONR223
  Backbone manufacturer: Invitrogen
  Backbone size w/o insert (bp): 5005
  Vector type: Gateway Donor vector
Growth in bacteria
  Bacterial resistance: Spectinomycin, 50 μg/mL
  Growth temperature: 37°C
  Growth strain: DH5alpha
  Copy number: High Copy
Gene/Insert
  Gene/Insert name: OXSR1 (alt name: oxidative-stress responsive 1)
  Species: H. sapiens (human)
  Insert size (bp): 1584
  Entrez Gene: OXSR1 (a.k.a. OSR1)
  Cloning method: Gateway Cloning
  Sequencing primers: 5′ M13pUC-fwd; 3′ M13rev
Terms and licenses: Academic/Nonprofit Terms; Industry Terms: Not Available to Industry
Depositor comments: The ORF has no Stop codon. This design enables easy recombination into a destination vector to add an epitope tag of choice and Stop codon to the ORF. Do NOT use this plasmid directly for transfections. A set of 4 custom lentiviral vectors is available ( pLX301 (http://www.addgene.org/25895/) , pLX302 (http://www.addgene.org/25896/) , pLX303 (http://www.addgene.org/25897/) , pLX304 (http://www.addgene.org/25890/) ) to be used to express these ORFs in mammalian cells. These plasmids are not included in the kit and must be ordered separately.
How to cite: pDONR223-OXSR1 was a gift from William Hahn & David Root (Addgene plasmid # 23847 ; http://n2t.net/addgene:23847 ; RRID:Addgene_23847)
